Addgene plasmid #175936: pSIN-Pdha1
Purpose: knockout mouse Pdha1
Depositing lab: Dan Littman. Depositing organization: NYU Grossman School of Medicine. Publication: Niche-Selective Inhibition of Pathogenic Th17 Cells by Targeting Metabolic Redundancy. Wu L, Hollinshead KER, Hao Y, Au C, Kroehling L, Ng C, Lin WY, Li D, Silva HM, Shin J, Lafaille JJ, Possemato R, Pacold ME, Papagiannakopoulos T, Kimmelman AC, Satija R, Littman DR. Cell. 2020 Aug 6;182(3):641-654.e20. doi: 10.1016/j.cell.2020.06.014. Epub 2020 Jul 1. PubMed 32615085.
Backbone
  Vector backbone: pSIN
  Backbone size w/o insert (bp): 7099
  Vector type: Retroviral
Growth in bacteria
  Bacterial resistance: Ampicillin, 100 μg/mL
  Growth temperature: 37°C
  Growth strain: NEB Stable
  Copy number: Low Copy
Gene/Insert
  Gene/Insert name: Pdha1 gRNA
  gRNA/shRNA sequence: TATGGAGGCAACGGCATCGT
  Species: M. musculus (mouse)
  Entrez Gene: Pdha1 (a.k.a. Pdha, Pdha-1)
  Cloning method: Restriction Enzyme; 5′ cloning site BBS I (destroyed during cloning); 3′ cloning site BBS I (destroyed during cloning)
  Sequencing primers: 5′ GAGGGCCTATTTCCCATGATTCC; 3′ AAAAAAGCACCGACTCGGTGC
Terms and licenses: Academic/Nonprofit Terms; Industry Terms: Not Available to Industry
How to cite: pSIN-Pdha1 was a gift from Dan Littman (Addgene plasmid # 175936 ; http://n2t.net/addgene:175936 ; RRID:Addgene_175936)
