[The description below was written by a language model from this plasmid's Addgene catalogue record and pLannotate feature annotations shown in this document.]
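Description:
pSIN-Pdha1 is a self-inactivating gammaretroviral guide RNA vector built on the pSIN backbone and designed to knock out mouse Pdha1, the gene for the pyruvate dehydrogenase E1 alpha subunit. It is propagated in E. coli under ampicillin selection (AmpR with its bla promoter) from a ColE1/pUC-type origin. The catalogue lists it as low copy and grown in a recombination-tolerant strain, which is common practice for LTR-containing plasmids.

The viral genome is transcribed in packaging cells from a CMV enhancer/promoter fused to a truncated 5' LTR. This is followed by an MESV-type Ψ packaging signal and a truncated gag segment lacking its start codon, which aids encapsidation. The 3' LTR carries a ΔU3 deletion, so after reverse transcription and integration the LTR promoter activity is lost and expression depends on the internal promoters. The first of these is a human U6 Pol III promoter driving the Pdha1-targeting spacer, which was cloned through BbsI sites that were destroyed in the process and is fused to the Streptococcus pyogenes Cas9 gRNA scaffold. The second is an EF-1α core promoter upstream of Thy1.1 (CD90.1), a surface marker that lets transduced cells be identified or sorted by antibody staining. A neomycin/kanamycin phosphotransferase coding sequence lies downstream of Thy1.1, but the feature table does not show how the two are linked.

No Cas9 is annotated, so the nuclease must be supplied separately, for example by Cas9-expressing cells. The associated publication concerns metabolic targeting of pathogenic Th17 cells, which is consistent with use for retroviral gene disruption in mouse T cells.
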