Features (pLannotate 1.2.2; 19 found; start..end, strand, type, name):
    125..226     +  misc_feature   bom (fragment): basis of mobility region from pBR322
    412..1000    -  rep_origin     ori: high-copy-number ColE1/pMB1/pBR322/pUC origin of replication
   1171..2031    -  CDS            AmpR: β-lactamase; bla; confers resistance to ampicillin, carbenicillin, and related antibiotics
   2032..2136    -  promoter       AmpR promoter: bla
   2322..2701    +  enhancer       CMV enhancer: human cytomegalovirus immediate early enhancer
   2702..2905    +  promoter       CMV promoter: human cytomegalovirus (CMV) immediate early promoter
   2906..3081    +  LTR            5' LTR (truncated): truncated long terminal repeat from Moloney murine sarcoma virus
   3203..3477    +  misc_feature   MESV Ψ (fragment): packaging signal of murine embryonic stem cell virus
   3544..3959    +  CDS            gag (truncated): truncated Moloney murine leukemia virus (MMLV) gag gene lacking the start codon
   4006..4246    +  promoter       U6 promoter: RNA polymerase III promoter for human U6 snRNA
   4276..4351    +  misc_RNA       gRNA scaffold: guide RNA scaffold for the Streptococcus pyogenes CRISPR/Cas9 system
   4458..4669    +  promoter       EF-1α core promoter: core promoter for human elongation factor EF-1α
   4689..5174    +  CDS            Thy1.1: mouse GPI-anchored cell surface glycoprotein of the immunoglobulin superfamily This allele of Thy1 is also known as CD90.1.
   5241..6032    +  CDS            neo: KKA2_KLEPN - Also known as kan, nptII. Experimental evidence at protein level: Swiss-Prot protein existence level 1. Resistance to kanamycin, neomycin, paromomycin, ribostamycin, butirosin and gentamicin B. From Klebsiella pneumoniae.
   6045..6114    +  CDS            env (fragment): murine leukemia virus gPr80 envelope polyprotein precursor; env; proteolytically cleaved into gp70SU and p15TM subunits
   6156..6581    +  LTR            3' LTR (ΔU3): self-inactivating 3' long terminal repeat (LTR) from Moloney murine leukemia virus
   6650..6690    +  CDS            rop (fragment): Rop protein, which maintains plasmids at low copy number; rop
   6792..6830    +  misc_feature   bom (fragment): basis of mobility region from pBR322
   6847..119     +  promoter       SV40 promoter (across the origin): SV40 enhancer and early promoter
>Addgene plasmid #175936 | pSIN-Pdha1 | addgene full sequence | sequence record 348090 | Addgene NGS Result
ATTCTCCGCCCCATGGCTGACTAATTTTTTTTATTTATGCAGAGGCCGAGGCCGCCTCGGCCTCTGAGCT
ATTCCAGAAGTAGTGAGGAGGCTTTTTTGGAGGCCTAGGCTTTTGCAAAAAGCTTACTGGCTTAACTATG
CGGCATCAGAGCAGATTGTACTGAGAGTGCACCATATGCGGTGTGAAATACCGCACAGATGCGTAAGGAG
AAAATACCGCATCAGGCGCTCTTCCGCTTCCTCGCTCACTGACTCGCTGCGCTCGGTCGTTCGGCTGCGG
CGAGCGGTATCAGCTCACTCAAAGGCGGTAATACGGTTATCCACAGAATCAGGGGATAACGCAGGAAAGA
ACATGTGAGCAAAAGGCCAGCAAAAGGCCAGGAACCGTAAAAAGGCCGCGTTGCTGGCGTTTTTCCATAG
GCTCCGCCCCCCTGACGAGCATCACAAAAATCGACGCTCAAGTCAGAGGTGGCGAAACCCGACAGGACTA
TAAAGATACCAGGCGTTTCCCCCTGGAAGCTCCCTCGTGCGCTCTCCTGTTCCGACCCTGCCGCTTACCG
GATACCTGTCCGCCTTTCTCCCTTCGGGAAGCGTGGCGCTTTCTCATAGCTCACGCTGTAGGTATCTCAG
TTCGGTGTAGGTCGTTCGCTCCAAGCTGGGCTGTGTGCACGAACCCCCCGTTCAGCCCGACCGCTGCGCC
TTATCCGGTAACTATCGTCTTGAGTCCAACCCGGTAAGACACGACTTATCGCCACTGGCAGCAGCCACTG
GTAACAGGATTAGCAGAGCGAGGTATGTAGGCGGTGCTACAGAGTTCTTGAAGTGGTGGCCTAACTACGG
CTACACTAGAAGGACAGTATTTGGTATCTGCGCTCTGCTGAAGCCAGTTACCTTCGGAAAAAGAGTTGGT
AGCTCTTGATCCGGCAAACAAACCACCGCTGGTAGCGGTGGTTTTTTTGTTTGCAAGCAGCAGATTACGC
GCAGAAAAAAAGGATCTCAAGAAGATCCTTTGATCTTTTCTACGGGGTCTGACGCTCAGTGGAACGAAAA
CTCACGTTAAGGGATTTTGGTCATGAGATTATCAAAAAGGATCTTCACCTAGATCCTTTTAAATTAAAAA
TGAAGTTTTAAATCAATCTAAAGTATATATGAGTAAACTTGGTCTGACAGTTACCAATGCTTAATCAGTG
AGGCACCTATCTCAGCGATCTGTCTATTTCGTTCATCCATAGTTGCCTGACTCCCCGTCGTGTAGATAAC
TACGATACGGGAGGGCTTACCATCTGGCCCCAGTGCTGCAATGATACCGCGAGACCCACGCTCACCGGCT
CCAGATTTATCAGCAATAAACCAGCCAGCCGGAAGGGCCGAGCGCAGAAGTGGTCCTGCAACTTTATCCG
CCTCCATCCAGTCTATTAATTGTTGCCGGGAAGCTAGAGTAAGTAGTTCGCCAGTTAATAGTTTGCGCAA
CGTTGTTGCCATTGCTGCAGGCATCGTGGTGTCACGCTCGTCGTTTGGTATGGCTTCATTCAGCTCCGGT
TCCCAACGATCAAGGCGAGTTACATGATCCCCCATGTTGTGCAAAAAAGCGGTTAGCTCCTTCGGTCCTC
CGATCGTTGTCAGAAGTAAGTTGGCCGCAGTGTTATCACTCATGGTTATGGCAGCACTGCATAATTCTCT
TACTGTCATGCCATCCGTAAGATGCTTTTCTGTGACTGGTGAGTACTCAACCAAGTCATTCTGAGAATAG
TGTATGCGGCGACCGAGTTGCTCTTGCCCGGCGTCAACACGGGATAATACCGCGCCACATAGCAGAACTT
TAAAAGTGCTCATCATTGGAAAACGTTCTTCGGGGCGAAAACTCTCAAGGATCTTACCGCTGTTGAGATC
CAGTTCGATGTAACCCACTCGTGCACCCAACTGATCTTCAGCATCTTTTACTTTCACCAGCGTTTCTGGG
TGAGCAAAAACAGGAAGGCAAAATGCCGCAAAAAAGGGAATAAGGGCGACACGGAAATGTTGAATACTCA
TACTCTTCCTTTTTCAATATTATTGAAGCATTTATCAGGGTTATTGTCTCATGAGCGGATACATATTTGA
ATGTATTTAGAAAAATAAACAAATAGGGGTTCCGCGCACATTTCCCCGAAAAGTGCCACCTGACGTCTAA
GAAACCATTATTATCATGACATTAACCTATAAAAATAGGCGTATCACGAGGCCCTTTCGTGTTCAAGAAT
TAGCTTGGCCATTGCATACGTTGTATCCATATCATAATATGTACATTTATATTGGCTCATGTCCAACATT
ACCGCCATGTTGACATTGATTATTGACTAGTTATTAATAGTAATCAATTACGGGGTCATTAGTTCATAGC
CCATATATGGAGTTCCGCGTTACATAACTTACGGTAAATGGCCCGCCTGGCTGACCGCCCAACGACCCCC
GCCCATTGACGTCAATAATGACGTATGTTCCCATAGTAACGCCAATAGGGACTTTCCATTGACGTCAATG
GGTGGAGTATTTACGGTAAACTGCCCACTTGGCAGTACATCAAGTGTATCATATGCCAAGTACGCCCCCT
ATTGACGTCAATGACGGTAAATGGCCCGCCTGGCATTATGCCCAGTACATGACCTTATGGGACTTTCCTA
CTTGGCAGTACATCTACGTATTAGTCATCGCTATTACCATGGTGATGCGGTTTTGGCAGTACATCAATGG
GCGTGGATAGCGGTTTGACTCACGGGGATTTCCAAGTCTCCACCCCATTGACGTCAATGGGAGTTTGTTT
TGGCACCAAAATCAACGGGACTTTCCAAAATGTCGTAACAACTCCGCCCCATTGACGCAAATGGGCGGTA
GGCGTGTACGGTGGGAGGTCTATATAAGCAGAGCTCAATAAAAGAGCCCACAACCCCTCACTCGGCGCGC
CAGTCCTCCGATAGACTGCGTCGCCCGGGTACCCGTATTCCCAATAAAGCCTCTTGCTGTTTGCATCCGA
ATCGTGGTCTCGCTGTTCCTTGGGAGGGTCTCCTCTGAGTGATTGACTACCCACGACGGGGGTCTTTCAT
TTGGGGGCTCGTCCGGGATTTGGAGACCCCTGCCCAGGGACCACCGACCCACCACCGGGAGGTAAGCTGG
CCAGCAACTTATCTGTGTCTGTCCGATTGTCTAGTGTCTATGTTTGATGTTATGCGCCTGCGTCTGTACT
AGTTAGCTAACTAGCTCTGTATCTGGCGGACCCGTGGTGGAACTGACGAGTTCTGAACACCCGGCCGCAA
CCCTGGGAGACGTCCCAGGGACTTTGGGGGCCGTTTTTGTGGCCCGACCTGAGGAAGGGAGTCGATGTGG
AATCCGACCCCGTCAGGATATGTGGTTCTGGTAGGAGACGAGAACCTAAAACAGTTCCCGCCTCCGTCTG
AATTTTTGCTTTCGGTTTGGAACCGAAGCCGCGCGTCTTGTCTGCTGCAGCGCTGCAGCATCGTTCTGTG
TTGTCTCTGTCTGACTGTGTTTCTGTATTTGTCTGAAAATTAGGGCCAGACTGTTACCACTCCCTTAAGT
TTGACCTTAGGTCACTGGAAAGATGTCGAGCGGATCGCTCACAACCAGTCGGTAGATGTCAAGAAGAGAC
GTTGGTTACCTTCTGCTCTGCAGAATGGCCAACCTTTAACGTCGGATGGCCGCGAGACGGCACCTTTAAC
CGAGACCTCATCACCCAGGTTAAGATCAAGGTCTTTTCACCTGGCCCGCATGGACACCCAGACCAGGTCC
CCTACATCGTGACCTGGGAAGCCTTGGCTTTTGACCCCCCTCCCTGGGTCAAGCCCTTTGTACACCCTAA
GCCTCCGCCTCCTCTTCCTCCATCCGCCCCGTCTCTCCCCCTTGAACCTCCTCGTTCGACCCCGCCTCGA
TCCTCCCTTTATCCAGCCCTCACTCCTTCTCTAGGCGCCGGAATTGAAGATCTTTAATTAACGATCTATC
GATTCTAGATCTAGAGAGGGCCTATTTCCCATGATTCCTTCATATTTGCATATACGATACAAGGCTGTTA
GAGAGATAATTAGAATTAATTTGACTGTAAACACAAAGATATTAGTACAAAATACGTGACGTAGAAAGTA
ATAATTTCTTGGGTAGTTTGCAGTTTTAAAATTATGTTTTAAAATGGACTATCATATGCTTACCGTAACT
TGAAAGTATTTCGATTTCTTGGCTTTATATATCTTGTGGAAAGGACGAAACACCGTATGGAGGCAACGGC
ATCGTGTTTTAGAGCTAGAAATAGCAAGTTAAAATAAGGCTAGTCCGTTATCAACTTGAAAAAGTGGCAC
CGAGTCGGTGCTTTTTTGAATTTAGATCTTGAGACAAGGTGCCGGGCCGGGAATTCGGCGAATTGGGCCC
GACGTCGCATGCTCCCGGCCCCTCGAGTGGCTCCGGTGCCCGTCAGTGGGCAGAGCGCACATCGCCCACA
GTCCCCGAGAAGTTGGGGGGAGGGGTCGGCAATTGAACCGGTGCCTAGAGAAGGTGGCGCGGGGTAAACT
GGGAAAGTGATGTCGTGTACTGGCTCCGCCTTTTTCCCGAGGGTGGGGGAGAACCGTATATAAGTGCAGT
AGTCGCCGTGAACGTTCTTTTTCGCAACGGGTTTGCCGCCAGAACACAGGTGTCGTGACGCGGCCACCAT
GAACCCAGCCATCAGCGTCGCTCTCCTGCTCTCAGTCTTGCAGGTGTCCCGAGGGCAGAAGGTGACCAGC
CTGACAGCCTGCCTGGTGAACCAAAACCTTCGCCTGGACTGCCGCCATGAGAATAACACCAAGGATAACT
CCATCCAGCATGAGTTCAGCCTGACCCGAGAGAAGAGGAAGCACGTGCTCTCAGGCACCCTCGGGATACC
CGAGCACACGTACCGCTCCCGCGTCACCCTCTCCAACCAGCCCTATATCAAGGTCCTTACCCTAGCCAAC
TTCACCACCAAGGATGAGGGCGACTACTTTTGTGAGCTTCGAGTCTCGGGCGCGAATCCCATGAGCTCCA
ATAAAAGTATCAGTGTGTATAGAGACAAACTGGTCAAGTGTGGCGGCATAAGCCTGCTGGTTCAGAACAC
ATCCTGGATGCTGCTGCTGCTGCTTTCCCTCTCCCTCCTCCAAGCCCTGGACTTCATTTCTCTGGGCAGC
GGCGCCACCAACTTCAGCCTGCTGAAGCAGGCCGGCGACGTGGAGGAGAACCCCGGCCCCATGATTGAAC
AAGATGGATTGCACGCAGGTTCTCCGGCCGCTTGGGTGGAGAGGCTATTCGGCTATGACTGGGCACAACA
GACAATCGGCTGCTCTGATGCCGCCGTGTTCCGGCTGTCAGCGCAGGGGCGCCCGGTTCTTTTTGTCAAG
ACCGACCTGTCCGGTGCCCTGAATGAACTGCAGGACGAGGCAGCGCGGCTATCGTGGCTGGCCACGACGG
GCGTTCCTTGCGCAGCTGTGCTCGACGTTGTCACTGAAGCGGGAAGGGACTGGCTGCTATTGGGCGAAGT
GCCGGGGCAGGATCTCCTGTCATCTCACCTTGCTCCTGCCGAGAAAGTATCCATCATGGCTGATGCAATG
CGGCGGCTGCATACGCTTGATCCGGCTACCTGCCCATTCGACCACCAAGCGAAACATCGCATCGAGCGAG
CACGTACTCGGATGGAAGCCGGTCTTGTCGATCAGGATGATCTGGACGAAGAGCATCAGGGGCTCGCGCC
AGCCGAACTGTTCGCCAGGCTCAAGGCGCGCATGCCCGACGGCGAGGATCTCGTCGTGACCCATGGCGAT
GCCTGCTTGCCGAATATCATGGTGGAAAATGGCCGCTTTTCTGGATTCATCGACTGTGGCCGGCTGGGTG
TGGCGGACCGCTATCAGGACATAGCGTTGGCTACCCGTGATATTGCTGAAGAGCTTGGCGGCGAATGGGC
TGACCGCTTCCTCGTGCTTTACGGTATCGCCGCTCCCGATTCGCAGCGCATCGCCTTCTATCGCCTTCTT
GACGAGTTCTTCTGATTAGATATCATCAGTGGTCCAGGCTCTAGTTTTGACTCAACAATATCACCAGCTG
AAGCCTATAGAGTACGAGCCATAGATAAAATAAAAGATTTTATTTAGTCTCCAGAAAAAGGGGGGAATGA
AAGACCCCACCTGTAGGTTTGGCAAGCTAGCTTAAGTAACGCCATTTTGCAAGGCATGGAAAAATACATA
ACTGAGAATAGAGAAGTTCAGATCAAGGTCAGGAACAGATGGAACAGGGTCGACCCTAGAGAACCATCAG
ATGTTTCCAGGGTGCCCCAAGGACCTGAAATGACCCTGTGCCTTATTTGAACTAACCAATCAGTTCGCTT
CTCGCTTCTGTTCGCGCGCTTCTGCTCCCCGAGCTCAATAAAAGAGCCCACAACCCCTCACTCGGGGCGC
CAGTCCTCCGATTGACTGAGTCGCCCGGGTACCCGTGTATCCAATAAACCCTCTTGCAGTTGCATCCGAC
TTGTGGTCTCGCTGTTCCTTGGGAGGGTCTCCTCTGAGTGATTGACTACCCGTCAGCGGGGGTCTTTCAT
TTGGGGGCTCGTCCGGGATCGGGAGACCCCTGCCCAGGGACCACCGACCCACCACCGGGAGGTAAGCTGG
CTGCCTCGCGCGTTTCGGTGATGACGGTGAAAACCTCTGACACATGCAGCTCCCGGAGACGGTCACAGCT
TGTCTGTAAGCGGATGCCGGGAGCAGACAAGCCCGTCAGGGCGCGTCAGCGGGTGTTGGCGGGTGTCGGG
GCGCAGCCATGACCCAGTCACGTAGCGATAGCGGAGTGTAGATCCGGCTGTGGAATGTGTGTCAGTTAGG
GTGTGGAAAGTCCCCAGGCTCCCCAGCAGGCAGAAGTATGCAAAGCATGCATCTCAATTAGTCAGCAACC
AGGTGTGGAAAGTCCCCAGGCTCCCCAGCAGGCAGAAGTATGCAAAGCATGCATCTCAATTAGTCAGCAA
CCATAGTCCCGCCCCTAACTCCGCCCATCCCGCCCCTAACTCCGCCCAGTTCCGCCC
