>Addgene plasmid #175936 | pSIN-Pdha1 | depositor partial sequence | sequence record 341017 | guide RNA encoding sequence inserted into the pSIN vector
GTATGGAGGCAACGGCATCGT
